>Addgene plasmid #12836 | DCT.VV.Orf148 | addgene partial sequence | sequence record 19225 | T7 5'-TAATACGACTCACTATAGGG-3'
TGGTACCGAGCTCGGATCCAGTACCCTTTACCGAATTCCAGCTGACCACCATGTTGTCGATGTTTATGTG
TAATAATATCGTAGATTATGTAGATGATATAGATAATGGTATAGTACAGGATATAGAAGATGAGGCTAGC
AATAATGTTGATCACGACTATGTATATCCACTTCCAGAAAATATGGTATATAGATTTGACAAGTCCACTA
ACATACTCGATTATCTATCAACGGAACGGGACCATGTAATGATGGCTGTTCGATACTATATGAGTAAACA
ACGTTTAGACGACTTGTATAGACAGTTGCCCACAAAGACTAGATCATATATAGATATTATCAACATATAT
TGTGATAAAGTTAGTAATGATTATAATAGGGACATGAATATCATGTATGATATGGCATCTACAAAATCAT
TTACAGTTTATGACATAAATAACGAAGTTAATACTATACTAATGGATAACAAGGGGTTGGGTGTAAGATT
GGCGACAATTTCATTTATAACCGAATTGGGTAGACGATGTATGAACCCAGTAGAAACGATAAAAATGTTT
ACTCTACTATCGCATACTATATGCGATGATTATTTTGTAGATTATATAACGGACATTTCACCACCAGATA
ATACCATCCCTAACACTAGCACGCGTGAATATCTAAAGCTTATTGGCATCACAGCTATCATGTTTGCTAC
ATATAAAACTCTCAAATAC
