[The description below was written by a language model from this plasmid's Addgene catalogue record.]
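Description:
DCT.VV.Orf148 is a mammalian expression plasmid built on the commercial pcDNA 3.1D V5-His-TOPO backbone (about 5.5 kb without insert) and carrying a 681 bp open reading frame from vaccinia virus, designated VV.Orf148 within its library and also listed as VV_WR_040. It is maintained as a high-copy plasmid in E. coli under ampicillin selection, and it carries a neomycin resistance marker that allows G418 selection of transfected mammalian cells. The record lists BamHI sites, both preserved, flanking the insert, and a universal T7 primer for sequencing from the 5′ side. No feature table is supplied. The promoter and tag status are therefore not explicitly recorded, although this backbone family normally drives inserts from the CMV immediate-early promoter and offers optional C-terminal V5 and polyhistidine tags. Whether the viral ORF is in frame with those tags is not stated.

The plasmid belongs to a library of individually cloned vaccinia virus ORFs assembled to identify poxvirus CD8+ T cell determinants, work aimed at supporting the rational design and characterization of smallpox vaccines. In that setting, each ORF is expressed in mammalian cells so that its product can be screened for recognition by virus-specific T cells. The construct was made for screening purposes, and the depositors caution that the insert may differ from the current canonical sequence of the gene. The plasmid and insert names apply only within this library. The corresponding ORF names in the Copenhagen and WR strains, along with sequencing notes, are given in the library's accompanying data spreadsheet, which should be checked together with the quality-control sequence.
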