Addgene plasmid #12836: DCT.VV.Orf148
Purpose: This plasmid was designed for screening purposes and may contain discrepancies relative to the current canonical GenBank version of the gene.
Depositing lab: Jack Bennink & Jon Yewdell. Depositing organization: National Institute of Allergy and Infectious Diseases (NIAID). Publication: Identification of poxvirus CD8+ T cell determinants to enable rational design and characterization of smallpox vaccines. Tscharke DC, Karupiah G, Zhou J, Palmore T, Irvine KR, Haeryfar SM, Williams S, Sidney J, Sette A, Bennink JR, Yewdell JW. J Exp Med. 2005 January 3; 201(1): 95–104. 10.1084/jem.20041912 PubMed 15623576.
Backbone
  Vector backbone: pcDNA 3.1D V5-His-TOPO
  Backbone manufacturer: Invitrogen
  Backbone size w/o insert (bp): 5514
  Vector type: Mammalian Expression
  Selectable markers: Neomycin (select with G418)
Growth in bacteria
  Bacterial resistance: Ampicillin, 100 μg/mL
  Growth temperature: 37°C
  Growth strain: DH5alpha
  Copy number: High Copy
Gene/Insert
  Gene/Insert name: VV.Orf148 (alt name: VV_WR_040)
  Species: Vaccinia Virus
  Insert size (bp): 681
  Cloning method: Restriction Enzyme; 5′ cloning site BamHI (not destroyed); 3′ cloning site BamHI (not destroyed)
  Sequencing primers: 5′ Universal T7
Terms and licenses: Academic/Nonprofit Terms; Industry Terms: Not Available to Industry
Depositor comments: Please see the Vaccinia kit page ( https://www.addgene.org/vvorf/ ) for more information. The kit page contains the supplemental VVOrfData spreadsheet, which includes important information about this plasmid. The plasmid and insert names provided here relate only to this library. The name of the ORF (if present) in VACV strain Copenhagen and the name of the ORF (if annotated) in VACV strain WR sequence can be found in VVOrfData spreadsheet. Please note that the amino acid sequence given for each ORF in the spreadsheet may contain some errors. Additionally, changes from the expected sequence may be present in these plasmids. Please see Addgene's quality control sequence and sequencing notes in the VVOrfData spreadsheet before ordering this plasmid.
How to cite: DCT.VV.Orf148 was a gift from Jack Bennink & Jon Yewdell (Addgene plasmid # 12836 ; http://n2t.net/addgene:12836 ; RRID:Addgene_12836)
